>Addgene plasmid #74827 | pGWB441 | depositor full sequence | sequence record 141507 | pGWB441 sequence 12402 bps
TTTCACGCCCTTTTAAATATCCGATTATTCTAATAAACGCTCTTTTCTCTTAGGTTTACCCGCCAATATA
TCCTGTCAAACACTGATAGTTTAAACTGAAGGCGGGAAACGACAATCTGATCCAAGCTCAAGCTGCTCTA
GCATTCGCCATTCAGGCTGCGCAACTGTTGGGAAGGGCGATCGGTGCGGGCCTCTTCGCTATTACGCCAG
CTGGCGAAAGGGGGATGTGCTGCAAGGCGATTAAGTTGGGTAACGCCAGGGTTTTCCCAGTCACGACGTT
GTAAAACGACGGCCAGTGCCAAGCTTGCATGCCTGCAGGTCCCCAGATTAGCCTTTTCAATTTCAGAAAG
AATGCTAACCCACAGATGGTTAGAGAGGCTTACGCAGCAGGTCTCATCAAGACGATCTACCCGAGCAATA
ATCTCCAGGAAATCAAATACCTTCCCAAGAAGGTTAAAGATGCAGTCAAAAGATTCAGGACTAACTGCAT
CAAGAACACAGAGAAAGATATATTTCTCAAGATCAGAAGTACTATTCCAGTATGGACGATTCAAGGCTTG
CTTCACAAACCAAGGCAAGTAATAGAGATTGGAGTCTCTAAAAAGGTAGTTCCCACTGAATCAAAGGCCA
TGGAGTCAAAGATTCAAATAGAGGACCTAACAGAACTCGCCGTAAAGACTGGCGAACAGTTCATACAGAG
TCTCTTACGACTCAATGACAAGAAGAAAATCTTCGTCAACATGGTGGAGCACGACACACTTGTCTACTCC
AAAAATATCAAAGATACAGTCTCAGAAGACCAAAGGGCAATTGAGACTTTTCAACAAAGGGTAATATCCG
GAAACCTCCTCGGATTCCATTGCCCAGCTATCTGTCACTTTATTGTGAAGATAGTGGAAAAGGAAGGTGG
CTCCTACAAATGCCATCATTGCGATAAAGGAAAGGCCATCGTTGAAGATGCCTCTGCCGACAGTGGTCCC
AAAGATGGACCCCCACCCACGAGGAGCATCGTGGAAAAAGAAGACGTTCCAACCACGTCTTCAAAGCAAG
TGGATTGATGTGATATCTCCACTGACGTAAGGGATGACGCACAATCCCACTATCCTTCGCAAGACCCTTC
CTCTATATAAGGAAGTTCATTTCATTTGGAGAGAACACGGGGGACTCTAGAGTTATCAACAAGTTTGTAC
AAAAAAGCTGAACGAGAAACGTAAAATGATATAAATATCAATATATTAAATTAGATTTTGCATAAAAAAC
AGACTACATAATACTGTAAAACACAACATATCCAGTCACTATGGCGGCCCCTCGAGGGGCCGCATTAGGC
ACCCCAGGCTTTACACTTTATGCTTCCGGCTCGTATAATGTGTGGATTTTGAGTTAGGATCCGGCGAGAT
TTTCAGGAGCTAAGGAAGCTAAAATGGAGAAAAAAATCACTGGATATACCACCGTTGATATATCCCAATG
GCATCGTAAAGAACATTTTGAGGCATTTCAGTCAGTTGCTCAATGTACCTATAACCAGACCGTTCAGCTG
GATATTACGGCCTTTTTAAAGACCGTAAAGAAAAATAAGCACAAGTTTTATCCGGCCTTTATTCACATTC
TTGCCCGCCTGATGAATGCTCATCCGGAATTCCGTATGGCAATGAAAGACGGTGAGCTGGTGATATGGGA
TAGTGTTCACCCTTGTTACACCGTTTTCCATGAGCAAACTGAAACGTTTTCATCGCTCTGGAGTGAATAC
CACGACGATTTCCGGCAGTTTCTACACATATATTCGCAAGATGTGGCGTGTTACGGTGAAAACCTGGCCT
ATTTCCCTAAAGGGTTTATTGAGAATATGTTTTTCGTCTCAGCCAATCCCTGGGTGAGTTTCACCAGTTT
TGATTTAAACGTGGCCAATATGGACAACTTCTTCGCCCCCGTTTTCACCATGGGCAAATATTATACGCAA
GGCGACAAGGTGCTGATGCCGCTGGCGATTCAGGTTCATCATGCCGTCTGTGATGGCTTCCATGTCGGCA
GAATGCTTAATGAATTACAACAGTACTGCGATGAGTGGCAGGGCGGGGCGTAAAGATCTGGATCCGGCTT
ACTAAAAGCCAGATAACAGTATGCGTATTTGCGCGCTGATTTTTGCGGTATAAGAATATATACTGATATG
TATACCCGAAGTATGTCAAAAAGAGGTGTGCTATGAAGCAGCGTATTACAGTGACAGTTGACAGCGACAG
CTATCAGTTGCTCAAGGCATATATGATGTCAATATCTCCGGTCTGGTAAGCACAACCATGCAGAATGAAG
CCCGTCGTCTGCGTGCCGAACGCTGGAAAGCGGAAAATCAGGAAGGGATGGCTGAGGTCGCCCGGTTTAT
TGAAATGAACGGCTCTTTTGCTGACGAGAACAGGGACTGGTGAAATGCAGTTTAAGGTTTACACCTATAA
AAGAGAGAGCCGTTATCGTCTGTTTGTGGATGTACAGAGTGATATTATTGACACGCCCGGGCGACGGATG
GTGATCCCCCTGGCCAGTGCACGTCTGCTGTCAGATAAAGTCTCCCGTGAACTTTACCCGGTGGTGCATA
TCGGGGATGAAAGCTGGCGCATGATGACCACCGATATGGCCAGTGTGCCGGTCTCCGTTATCGGGGAAGA
AGTGGCTGATCTCAGCCACCGCGAAAATGACATCAAAAACGCCATTAACCTGATGTTCTGGGGAATATAA
ATGTCAGGCTCCCTTATACACAGCCAGTCTGCAGGTCGACCATAGTGACTGGATATGTTGTGTTTTACAG
TATTATGTAGTCTGTTTTTTATGCAAAATCTAATTTAATATATTGATATTTATATCATTTTACGTTTCTC
GTTCAGCTTTCTTGTACAAAGTGGTTGATAACAGCATGGTGAGCAAGGGCGAGGAGCTGTTCACCGGGGT
GGTGCCCATCCTGGTCGAGCTGGACGGCGACGTAAACGGCCACAAGTTCAGCGTGTCCGGCGAGGGCGAG
GGCGATGCCACCTACGGCAAGCTGACCCTGAAGTTCATCTGCACCACCGGCAAGCTGCCCGTGCCCTGGC
CCACCCTCGTGACCACCTTCGGCTACGGCCTGCAGTGCTTCGCCCGCTACCCCGACCACATGAAGCAGCA
CGACTTCTTCAAGTCCGCCATGCCCGAAGGCTACGTCCAGGAGCGCACCATCTTCTTCAAGGACGACGGC
AACTACAAGACCCGCGCCGAGGTGAAGTTCGAGGGCGACACCCTGGTGAACCGCATCGAGCTGAAGGGCA
TCGACTTCAAGGAGGACGGCAACATCCTGGGGCACAAGCTGGAGTACAACTACAACAGCCACAACGTCTA
TATCATGGCCGACAAGCAGAAGAACGGCATCAAGGTGAACTTCAAGATCCGCCACAACATCGAGGACGGC
AGCGTGCAGCTCGCCGACCACTACCAGCAGAACACCCCCATCGGCGACGGCCCCGTGCTGCTGCCCGACA
ACCACTACCTGAGCTACCAGTCCGCCCTGAGCAAAGACCCCAACGAGAAGCGCGATCACATGGTCCTGCT
GGAGTTCGTGACCGCCGCCGGGATCACTCTCGGCATGGACGAGCTGTACAAGGCTTAGAGCTCGAATTTC
CCCGATCGTTCAAACATTTGGCAATAAAGTTTCTTAAGATTGAATCCTGTTGCCGGTCTTGCGATGATTA
TCATATAATTTCTGTTGAATTACGTTAAGCATGTAATAATTAACATGTAATGCATGACGTTATTTATGAG
ATGGGTTTTTATGATTAGAGTCCCGCAATTATACATTTAATACGCGATAGAAAACAAAATATAGCGCGCA
AACTAGGATAAATTATCGCGCGCGGTGTCATCTATGTTACTAGATCGGGAATTGGTTCCGGAACCAATTC
GTAATCATGGTCATAGCTGTTTCCTGTGTGAAATTGTTATCCGCTCACAATTCCACACAACATACGAGCC
GGAAGCATAAAGTGTAAAGCCTGGGGTGCCTAATGAGTGAGCTAACTCACATTAGGCTGAATTAGGCGCG
CCTATTTCTGAATTCCCGATCTAGTAACATAGATGACACCGCGCGCGATAATTTATCCTAGTTTGCGCGC
TATATTTTGTTTTCTATCGCGTATTAAATGTATAATTGCGGGACTCTAATCATAAAAACCCATCTCATAA
ATAACGTCATGCATTACATGTTAATTATTACATGCTTAACGTAATTCAACAGAAATTATATGATAATCAT
CGCAAGACCGGCAACAGGATTCAATCTTAAGAAACTTTATTGCCAAATGTTTGAACGATCGGGGATCATC
CGGGTCTGTGGCGGGAACTCCACGAAAATATCCGAACGCAGCAAGATATCGCGGTGCATCTCGGTCTTGC
CTGGGCAGTCGCCGCCGACGCCGTTGATGTGGACGCCGGGCCCGATCATATTGTCGCTCAGGATCGTGGC
GTTGTGCTTGTCGGCCGTTGCTGTCGTAATGATATCGGCACCTTCGACCGCCTGTTCCGCAGAGATCCCG
TGGGCGAAGAACTCCAGCATGAGATCCCCGCGCTGGAGGATCATCCAGCCGGCGTCCCGGAAAACGATTC
CGAAGCCCAACCTTTCATAGAAGGCGGCGGTGGAATCGAAATCTCGTGATGGCAGGTTGGGCGTCGCTTG
GTCGGTCATTTCGAACCCCAGAGTCCCGCTCAGAAGAACTCGTCAAGAAGGCGATAGAAGGCGATGCGCT
GCGAATCGGGAGCGGCGATACCGTAAAGCACGAGGAAGCGGTCAGCCCATTCGCCGCCAAGCTCTTCAGC
AATATCACGGGTAGCCAACGCTATGTCCTGATAGCGGTCCGCCACACCCAGCCGGCCACAGTCGATGAAT
CCAGAAAAGCGGCCATTTTCCACCATGATATTCGGCAAGCAGGCATCGCCATGGGTCACGACGAGATCAT
CGCCGTCGGGCATGCGCGCCTTGAGCCTGGCGAACAGTTCGGCTGGCGCGAGCCCCTGATGCTCTTCGTC
CAGATCATCCTGATCGACAAGACCGGCTTCCATCCGAGTACGTGCTCGCTCGATGCGATGTTTCGCTTGG
TGGTCGAATGGGCAGGTAGCCGGATCAAGCGTATGCAGCCGCCGCATTGCATCAGCCATGATGGATACTT
TCTCGGCAGGAGCAAGGTGAGATGACAGGAGATCCTGCCCCGGCACTTCGCCCAATAGCAGCCAGTCCCT
TCCCGCTTCAGTGACAACGTCGAGCACAGCTGCGCAAGGAACGCCCGTCGTGGCCAGCCACGATAGCCGC
GCTGCCTCGTCCTGCAGTTCATTCAGGGCACCGGACAGGTCGGTCTTGACAAAAAGAACCGGGCGCCCCT
GCGCTGACAGCCGGAACACGGCGGCATCAGAGCAGCCGATTGTCTGTTGTGCCCAGTCATAGCCGAATAG
CCTCTCCACCCAAGCGGCCGGAGAACCTGCGTGCAATCCATCTTGTTCAATCATGCGAAACGATCCAGAT
CCGGTGCAGATTATTTGGATTGAGAGTGAATATGAGACTCTAATTGGATACCGAGGGGAATTTATGGAAC
GTCAGTGGAGCATTTTTGACAAGAAATATTTGCTAGCTGATAGTGACCTTAGGCGACTTTTGAACGCGCA
ATAATGGTTTCTGACGTATGTGCTTAGCTCATTAAACTCCAGAAACCCGCGGCTGAGTGGCTCCTTCAAC
GTTGCGGTTCTGTCAGTTCCAAACGTAAAACGGCTTGTCCCGCGTCATCGGCGGGGGTCATAACGTGACT
CCCTTAATTCTCCGCTCATGATGAATTCAGAAATAAATTCAGCCTAATTCGGCGTTAATTCAGTACATTA
AAAACGTCCGCAATGTGTTATTAAGTTGTCTAAGCGTCAATTTGTTTACACCACAATATATCCTGCCACC
AGCCAGCCAACAGCTCCCCGACCGGCAGCTCGGCACAAAATCACCACTCGATACAGGCAGCCCATCAGTC
CGGGACGGCGTCAGCGGGAGAGCCGTTGTAAGGCGGCAGACTTTGCTCATGTTACCGATGCTATTCGGAA
GAACGGCAACTAAGCTGCCGGGTTTGAAACACGGATGATCTCGCGGAGGGTAGCATGTTGATTGTAACGA
TGACAGAGCGTTGCTGCCTGTGATCAATTCGGGCACGAACCCAGTGGACATAAGCCTGTTCGGTTCGTAA
GCTGTAATGCAAGTAGCGTATGCGCTCACGCAACTGGTCCAGAACCTTGACCGAACGCAGCGGTGGTAAC
GGCGCAGTGGCGGTTTTCATGGCTTGTTATGACTGTTTTTTTGGGGTACAGTCTATGCCTCGGGCATCCA
AGCAGCAAGCGCGTTACGCCGTGGGTCGATGTTTGATGTTATGGAGCAGCAACGATGTTACGCAGCAGGG
CAGTCGCCCTAAAACAAAGTTAAACATCATGGGGGAAGCGGTGATCGCCGAAGTATCGACTCAACTATCA
GAGGTAGTTGGCGTCATCGAGCGCCATCTCGAACCGACGTTGCTGGCCGTACATTTGTACGGCTCCGCAG
TGGATGGCGGCCTGAAGCCACACAGTGATATTGATTTGCTGGTTACGGTGACCGTAAGGCTTGATGAAAC
AACGCGGCGAGCTTTGATCAACGACCTTTTGGAAACTTCGGCTTCCCCTGGAGAGAGCGAGATTCTCCGC
GCTGTAGAAGTCACCATTGTTGTGCACGACGACATCATTCCGTGGCGTTATCCAGCTAAGCGCGAACTGC
AATTTGGAGAATGGCAGCGCAATGACATTCTTGCAGGTATCTTCGAGCCAGCCACGATCGACATTGATCT
GGCTATCTTGCTGACAAAAGCAAGAGAACATAGCGTTGCCTTGGTAGGTCCAGCGGCGGAGGAACTCTTT
GATCCGGTTCCTGAACAGGATCTATTTGAGGCGCTAAATGAAACCTTAACGCTATGGAACTCGCCGCCCG
ACTGGGCTGGCGATGAGCGAAATGTAGTGCTTACGTTGTCCCGCATTTGGTACAGCGCAGTAACCGGCAA
AATCGCGCCGAAGGATGTCGCTGCCGACTGGGCAATGGAGCGCCTGCCGGCCCAGTATCAGCCCGTCATA
CTTGAAGCTAGACAGGCTTATCTTGGACAAGAAGAAGATCGCTTGGCCTCGCGCGCAGATCAGTTGGAAG
AATTTGTCCACTACGTGAAAGGCGAGATCACCAAGGTAGTCGGCAAATAATGTCTAGCTAGAAATTCGTT
CAAGCCGACGCCGCTTCGCGGCGCGGCTTAACTCAAGCGTTAGATGCACTAAGCACATAATTGCTCACAG
CCAAACTATCAGGTCAAGTCTGCTTTTATTATTTTTAAGCGTGCATAATAAGCCCTACACAAATTGGGAG
ATATATCATGCATGACCAAAATCCCTTAACGTGAGTTTTCGTTCCACTGAGCGTCAGACCCCGTAGAAAA
GATCAAAGGATCTTCTTGAGATCCTTTTTTTCTGCGCGTAATCTGCTGCTTGCAAACAAAAAAACCACCG
CTACCAGCGGTGGTTTGTTTGCCGGATCAAGAGCTACCAACTCTTTTTCCGAAGGTAACTGGCTTCAGCA
GAGCGCAGATACCAAATACTGTCCTTCTAGTGTAGCCGTAGTTAGGCCACCACTTCAAGAACTCTGTAGC
ACCGCCTACATACCTCGCTCTGCTAATCCTGTTACCAGTGGCTGCTGCCAGTGGCGATAAGTCGTGTCTT
ACCGGGTTGGACTCAAGACGATAGTTACCGGATAAGGCGCAGCGGTCGGGCTGAACGGGGGGTTCGTGCA
CACAGCCCAGCTTGGAGCGAACGACCTACACCGAACTGAGATACCTACAGCGTGAGCTATGAGAAAGCGC
CACGCTTCCCGAAGGGAGAAAGGCGGACAGGTATCCGGTAAGCGGCAGGGTCGGAACAGGAGAGCGCACG
AGGGAGCTTCCAGGGGGAAACGCCTGGTATCTTTATAGTCCTGTCGGGTTTCGCCACCTCTGACTTGAGC
GTCGATTTTTGTGATGCTCGTCAGGGGGGCGGAGCCTATGGAAAAACGCCAGCAACGCGGCCTTTTTACG
GTTCCTGGCCTTTTGCTGGCCTTTTGCTCACATGTTCTTTCCTGCGTTATCCCCTGATTCTGTGGATAAC
CGTATTACCGCCTTTGAGTGAGCTGATACCGCTCGCCGCAGCCGAACGACCGAGCGCAGCGAGTCAGTGA
GCGAGGAAGCGGAAGAGCGCCTGATGCGGTATTTTCTCCTTACGCATCTGTGCGGTATTTCACACCGCAT
ATGGTGCACTCTCAGTACAATCTGCTCTGATGCCGCATAGTTAAGCCAGTATACACTCCGCTATCGCTAC
GTGACTGGGTCATGGCTGCGCCCCGACACCCGCCAACACCCGCTGACGCGCCCTGACGGGCTTGTCTGCT
CCCGGCATCCGCTTACAGACAAGCTGTGACCGTCTCCGGGAGCTGCATGTGTCAGAGGTTTTCACCGTCA
TCACCGAAACGCGCGAGGCAGGGTGCCTTGATGTGGGCGCCGGCGGTCGAGTGGCGACGGCGCGGCTTGT
CCGCGCCCTGGTAGATTGCCTGGCCGTAGGCCAGCCATTTTTGAGCGGCCAGCGGCCGCGATAGGCCGAC
GCGAAGCGGCGGGGCGTAGGGAGCGCAGCGACCGAAGGGTAGGCGCTTTTTGCAGCTCTTCGGCTGTGCG
CTGGCCAGACAGTTATGCACAGGCCAGGCGGGTTTTAAGAGTTTTAATAAGTTTTAAAGAGTTTTAGGCG
GAAAAATCGCCTTTTTTCTCTTTTATATCAGTCACTTACATGTGTGACCGGTTCCCAATGTACGGCTTTG
GGTTCCCAATGTACGGGTTCCGGTTCCCAATGTACGGCTTTGGGTTCCCAATGTACGTGCTATCCACAGG
AAAGAGACCTTTTCGACCTTTTTCCCCTGCTAGGGCAATTTGCCCTAGCATCTGCTCCGTACATTAGGAA
CCGGCGGATGCTTCGCCCTCGATCAGGTTGCGGTAGCGCATGACTAGGATCGGGCCAGCCTGCCCCGCCT
CCTCCTTCAAATCGTACTCCGGCAGGTCATTTGACCCGATCAGCTTGCGCACGGTGAAACAGAACTTCTT
GAACTCTCCGGCGCTGCCACTGCGTTCGTAGATCGTCTTGAACAACCATCTGGCTTCTGCCTTGCCTGCG
GCGCGGCGTGCCAGGCGGTAGAGAAAACGGCCGATGCCGGGATCGATCAAAAAGTAATCGGGGTGAACCG
TCAGCACGTCCGGGTTCTTGCCTTCTGTGATCTCGCGGTACATCCAATCAGCTAGCTCGATCTCGATGTA
CTCCGGCCGCCCGGTTTCGCTCTTTACGATCTTGTAGCGGCTAATCAAGGCTTCACCCTCGGATACCGTC
ACCAGGCGGCCGTTCTTGGCCTTCTTCGTACGCTGCATGGCAACGTGCGTGGTGTTTAACCGAATGCAGG
TTTCTACCAGGTCGTCTTTCTGCTTTCCGCCATCGGCTCGCCGGCAGAACTTGAGTACGTCCGCAACGTG
TGGACGGAACACGCGGCCGGGCTTGTCTCCCTTCCCTTCCCGGTATCGGTTCATGGATTCGGTTAGATGG
GAAACCGCCATCAGTACCAGGTCGTAATCCCACACACTGGCCATGCCGGCCGGCCCTGCGGAAACCTCTA
CGTGCCCGTCTGGAAGCTCGTAGCGGATCACCTCGCCAGCTCGTCGGTCACGCTTCGACAGACGGAAAAC
GGCCACGTCCATGATGCTGCGACTATCGCGGGTGCCCACGTCATAGAGCATCGGAACGAAAAAATCTGGT
TGCTCGTCGCCCTTGGGCGGCTTCCTAATCGACGGCGCACCGGCTGCCGGCGGTTGCCGGGATTCTTTGC
GGATTCGATCAGCGGCCGCTTGCCACGATTCACCGGGGCGTGCTTCTGCCTCGATGCGTTGCCGCTGGGC
GGCCTGCGCGGCCTTCAACTTCTCCACCAGGTCATCACCCAGCGCCGCGCCGATTTGTACCGGGCCGGAT
GGTTTGCGACCGCTCACGCCGATTCCTCGGGCTTGGGGGTTCCAGTGCCATTGCAGGGCCGGCAGACAAC
CCAGCCGCTTACGCCTGGCCAACCGCCCGTTCCTCCACACATGGGGCATTCCACGGCGTCGGTGCCTGGT
TGTTCTTGATTTTCCATGCCGCCTCCTTTAGCCGCTAAAATTCATCTACTCATTTATTCATTTGCTCATT
TACTCTGGTAGCTGCGCGATGTATTCAGATAGCAGCTCGGTAATGGTCTTGCCTTGGCGTACCGCGTACA
TCTTCAGCTTGGTGTGATCCTCCGCCGGCAACTGAAAGTTGACCCGCTTCATGGCTGGCGTGTCTGCCAG
GCTGGCCAACGTTGCAGCCTTGCTGCTGCGTGCGCTCGGACGGCCGGCACTTAGCGTGTTTGTGCTTTTG
CTCATTTTCTCTTTACCTCATTAACTCAAATGAGTTTTGATTTAATTTCAGCGGCCAGCGCCTGGACCTC
GCGGGCAGCGTCGCCCTCGGGTTCTGATTCAAGAACGGTTGTGCCGGCGGCGGCAGTGCCTGGGTAGCTC
ACGCGCTGCGTGATACGGGACTCAAGAATGGGCAGCTCGTACCCGGCCAGCGCCTCGGCAACCTCACCGC
CGATGCGCGTGCCTTTGATCGCCCGCGACACGACAAAGGCCGCTTGTAGCCTTCCATCCGTGACCTCAAT
GCGCTGCTTAACCAGCTCCACCAGGTCGGCGGTGGCCCATATGTCGTAAGGGCTTGGCTGCACCGGAATC
AGCACGAAGTCGGCTGCCTTGATCGCGGACACAGCCAAGTCCGCCGCCTGGGGCGCTCCGTCGATCACTA
CGAAGTCGCGCCGGCCGATGGCCTTCACGTCGCGGTCAATCGTCGGGCGGTCGATGCCGACAACGGTTAG
CGGTTGATCTTCCCGCACGGCCGCCCAATCGCGGGCACTGCCCTGGGGATCGGAATCGACTAACAGAACA
TCGGCCCCGGCGAGTTGCAGGGCGCGGGCTAGATGGGTTGCGATGGTCGTCTTGCCTGACCCGCCTTTCT
GGTTAAGTACAGCGATAACCTTCATGCGTTCCCCTTGCGTATTTGTTTATTTACTCATCGCATCATATAC
GCAGCGACCGCATGACGCAAGCTGTTTTACTCAAATACACATCACCTTTTTAGACGGCGGCGCTCGGTTT
CTTCAGCGGCCAAGCTGGCCGGCCAGGCCGCCAGCTTGGCATCAGACAAACCGGCCAGGATTTCATGCAG
CCGCACGGTTGAGACGTGCGCGGGCGGCTCGAACACGTACCCGGCCGCGATCATCTCCGCCTCGATCTCT
TCGGTAATGAAAAACGGTTCGTCCTGGCCGTCCTGGTGCGGTTTCATGCTTGTTCCTCTTGGCGTTCATT
CTCGGCGGCCGCCAGGGCGTCGGCCTCGGTCAATGCGTCCTCACGGAAGGCACCGCGCCGCCTGGCCTCG
GTGGGCGTCACTTCCTCGCTGCGCTCAAGTGCGCGGTACAGGGTCGAGCGATGCACGCCAAGCAGTGCAG
CCGCCTCTTTCACGGTGCGGCCTTCCTGGTCGATCAGCTCGCGGGCGTGCGCGATCTGTGCCGGGGTGAG
GGTAGGGCGGGGGCCAAACTTCACGCCTCGGGCCTTGGCGGCCTCGCGCCCGCTCCGGGTGCGGTCGATG
ATTAGGGAACGCTCGAACTCGGCAATGCCGGCGAACACGGTCAACACCATGCGGCCGGCCGGCGTGGTGG
TGTCGGCCCACGGCTCTGCCAGGCTACGCAGGCCCGCGCCGGCCTCCTGGATGCGCTCGGCAATGTCCAG
TAGGTCGCGGGTGCTGCGGGCCAGGCGGTCTAGCCTGGTCACTGTCACAACGTCGCCAGGGCGTAGGTGG
TCAAGCATCCTGGCCAGCTCCGGGCGGTCGCGCCTGGTGCCGGTGATCTTCTCGGAAAACAGCTTGGTGC
AGCCGGCCGCGTGCAGTTCGGCCCGTTGGTTGGTCAAGTCCTGGTCGTCGGTGCTGACGCGGGCATAGCC
CAGCAGGCCAGCGGCGGCGCTCTTGTTCATGGCGTAATGTCTCCGGTTCTAGTCGCAAGTATTCTACTTT
ATGCGACTAAAACACGCGACAAGAAAACGCCAGGAAAAGGGCAGGGCGGCAGCCTGTCGCGTAACTTAGG
ACTTGTGCGACATGTCGTTTTCAGAAGACGGCTGCACTGAACGTCAGAAGCCGACTGCACTATAGCAGCG
GAGGGGTTGGATCAAAGTACTTTGATCCCGAGGGGAACCCTGTGGTTGGCATGCACATACAAATGGACGA
ACGGATAAACCT
Features (pLannotate 1.2.2; 32 found; start..end, strand, type, name):
     54..78      -  misc_feature   RB T-DNA repeat: right border repeat from nopaline C58 T-DNA
    144..298     -  CDS            lacZα (fragment): LacZα fragment of β-galactosidase; lacZ fragment
    301..321     -  misc_feature   MCS (fragment): pUC18/19 multiple cloning site
    812..1153    +  promoter       CaMV 35S promoter: strong constitutive promoter from cauliflower mosaic virus
   1179..1303    +  protein_bind   attR1: mutant version of attR; recombination site for the Gateway® LR reaction LR Clonase™
   1340..1370    +  promoter       lac UV5 promoter: E. coli lac promoter with an "up" mutation
   1395..1423    +  promoter       cat promoter (fragment): promoter of the E. coli cat gene encoding chloramphenicol acetyltransferase
   1424..2083    +  CDS            CmR: chloramphenicol acetyltransferase; cat; confers resistance to chloramphenicol
   2262..2420    +  CDS            ccdA (fragment): CCDA_ECO57 - Also known as H, letA. Experimental evidence at protein level: Swiss-Prot protein existence level 1. Antitoxin component of a type II toxin-antitoxin (TA) system which inhibits the post-segregational killing (PSK) of plasmid-free cells, also referred to as a plasmid addiction system. Binds to and blocks the activity of CcdB; will also remove bound CcdB protein from the CcdB-GyrA complex by forming a CcdA-CcdB complex, a process termed rejuvenation. Functions as a transcriptional corepressor for the ccdAB operon, repression also requires CcdB (By similarity). From Escherichia coli
   2425..2727    +  CDS            ccdB: CCDB_ECOLI - Also known as G, letB, letD. Experimental evidence at protein level: Swiss-Prot protein existence level 1. Toxic component of a type II toxin-antitoxin (TA) system, functioning in plasmid maintainence. Responsible for the post- segregational killing (PSK) of plasmid-free cells, also referred to as a plasmid addiction system. Half-life of over 2 hours. Cell killing by CcdB is accompanied by filamentation, defects in chromosome and plasmid segregation, defects in cell division, formation of anucleate cells, decreased DNA synthesis and plasmid loss. Interferes with the activity of DN
   2771..2895    -  protein_bind   attR2: mutant version of attR; recombination site for the Gateway® LR reaction LR Clonase™
   2906..3622    +  CDS            EYFP: EYFP is a basic (constitutively fluorescent) green/yellow fluorescent protein published in 1996, derived from Aequorea victoria. It is reported to be a very rapidly-maturing weak dimer with high acid sensitivity.
   3644..3896    +  terminator     NOS terminator: nopaline synthase terminator and poly(A) signal
   3952..3974    -  protein_bind   lac operator (fragment): The lac repressor binds to the lac operator to inhibit transcription in E. coli. This inhibition can be relieved by adding lactose or isopropyl-β-D-thiogalactopyranoside (IPTG). lac repressor encoded by lacI
   3978..4008    -  promoter       lac promoter: promoter for the E. coli lac operon
   4023..4044    -  protein_bind   CAP binding site: CAP binding activates transcription in the presence of cAMP. E. coli catabolite activator protein
   4078..4330    -  terminator     NOS terminator: nopaline synthase terminator and poly(A) signal
   4337..4543    -  CDS            ocd (fragment): OCD_AGRFC - Experimental evidence at protein level: Swiss-Prot protein existence level 1. Catalyzes the conversion of L-ornithine into L-proline with release of ammonia. Is involved in the utilization of nopaline, a catabolic pathway that proceeds through L-arginine and L-ornithine to L-proline. Nopaline is a predominant opine in plant cells transformed with Ti plasmid pTiC58. From Agrobacterium fabrum (strain C58 / ATCC 33970) (Agrobacterium tumefaciens (strain C58)).
   4550..4699    -  CDS            ble (fragment): BLE_KLEPN - Experimental evidence at protein level: Swiss-Prot protein existence level 1. Binding protein with a strong affinity to the bleomycin family of antibiotics. Binds to CL990; an antimitotic-antibiotic compound. From Klebsiella pneumoniae.
   4720..5514    -  CDS            NeoR/KanR: aminoglycoside phosphotransferase from Tn5; aph(3')-II (or nptII); confers resistance to neomycin, kanamycin, and G418 (Geneticin®)
   5535..5718    -  promoter       NOS promoter: nopaline synthase promoter NOS promoter
   5924..5948    -  misc_feature   LB T-DNA repeat: left border repeat from nopaline C58 T-DNA
   6207..6230    +  promoter       Pc promoter (fragment): intI1 (promoter lies within the coding sequence); class 1 integron promoter
   6406..6462    +  CDS            GmR (fragment): gentamycin acetyltransferase; aacC1; confers resistance to gentamycin
   6473..7260    +  CDS            SmR (fragment): aminoglycoside adenylyltransferase (Murphy, 1985); aadA; confers resistance to spectinomycin and streptomycin
   7506..8094    +  rep_origin     ori: high-copy-number ColE1/pMB1/pBR322/pUC origin of replication
   8280..8420    -  misc_feature   bom: basis of mobility region from pBR322
   8522..8561    -  CDS            rop (fragment): Rop protein, which maintains plasmids at low copy number; rop
   8764..8958    -  rep_origin     pVS1 oriV: origin of replication for the Pseudomonas plasmid pVS1 (Heeb et al., 2000)
   9024..10097   -  CDS            pVS1 RepA: replication protein from the Pseudomonas plasmid pVS1 (Heeb et al., 2000)
  10526..11155   -  CDS            pVS1 StaA: stability protein from the Pseudomonas plasmid pVS1 (Heeb et al., 2000)
  11715..12116   -  CDS            Y4CG_SINFN (fragment): Protein inferred from homology: Swiss-Prot protein existence level 3. From Sinorhizobium fredii (strain NBRC 101917 / NGR234).
