[The description below was written by a language model from this plasmid's Addgene catalogue record and pLannotate feature annotations shown in this document.]
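Description:
pGWB441 is an empty Gateway-compatible binary vector for plant expression, built on the pPZP221 backbone and designed to produce C-terminal eYFP fusions under the CaMV 35S promoter. It carries two replication systems: a ColE1/pBR322-type origin (with the bom mobilisation region) for propagation in E. coli, and the pVS1 oriV with its RepA replication and StaA stability proteins for maintenance in Agrobacterium. Bacterial selection of the backbone relies on the aadA spectinomycin/streptomycin resistance gene. A chloramphenicol resistance gene lies within the Gateway cassette, so the unrecombined vector is selected on both drugs. It must be kept in a ccdB-tolerant strain because the cassette also encodes the CcdB toxin.

The T-DNA, bounded by nopaline-type right and left border repeats, contains two units. The first is the expression cassette: the CaMV 35S promoter, then attR1, the chloramphenicol resistance gene, ccdB and attR2, followed by the EYFP coding sequence and a NOS terminator. An LR recombination with an entry clone replaces the CmR–ccdB segment with the gene of interest. That gene must lack a stop codon and be in frame so that it reads through attR2-derived sequence into EYFP. Loss of ccdB provides counter-selection against unrecombined vector in ordinary E. coli strains. The second unit, in the opposite orientation near the left border, is a NOS promoter–NPTII–NOS terminator cassette that confers kanamycin resistance on transformed plant cells. According to the record, it replaced the gentamycin marker of pPZP221. The remaining annotated lacZα, lac promoter and ble fragments appear to be cloning remnants. The vector is used for Agrobacterium-mediated transformation to constitutively express fluorescent fusion proteins in transgenic plants, for example to follow protein localisation.
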