Addgene plasmid #74827: pGWB441
Purpose: (Empty Backbone) Gateway cloning compatible binary vector for C-terminal fusion with eYFP (CaMV35S promoter).
Depositing lab: Tsuyoshi Nakagawa. Depositing organization: Shimane University. Publication: Improved Gateway binary vectors: high-performance vectors for creation of fusion constructs in transgenic analysis of plants. Nakagawa T, Suzuki T, Murata S, Nakamura S, Hino T, Maeo K, Tabata R, Kawai T, Tanaka K, Niwa Y, Watanabe Y, Nakamura K, Kimura T, Ishiguro S. Biosci Biotechnol Biochem. 2007 Aug;71(8):2095-100. Epub 2007 Aug 7. 10.1271/bbb.70216 PubMed 17690442.
Backbone
  Vector backbone: pPZP221
  Backbone manufacturer: Hajdukiewicz P., Svab Z. and Maliga P.
  Backbone size (bp): 8500
  Modifications to backbone: gentamycin-resistant marker was removed and kanamycin-resistant marker (NOS promoter:NPTII:NOS terminator) was inserted.
  Vector type: Plant Expression
  Promoter: CaMV35S
  Selectable markers: Kanamycin
Growth in bacteria
  Bacterial resistance: Chloramphenicol and Spectinomycin, 25 & 50 μg/mL
  Growth temperature: 37°C
  Growth strain: ccdB Survival
  Copy number: High Copy
Gene/Insert
  Cloning method: Gateway Cloning
Terms and licenses: Academic/Nonprofit Terms; Industry Terms: Not Available to Industry
How to cite: pGWB441 was a gift from Tsuyoshi Nakagawa (Addgene plasmid # 74827 ; http://n2t.net/addgene:74827 ; RRID:Addgene_74827)
