>Addgene plasmid #74827 | pGWB441 | addgene partial sequence | sequence record 162877 | ccdB-Fwd 5'-GCATGATGACCACCGATATG-3'
ATCTCAGCCACCGCGAAAATGACATCAAAAACGCCATTAACCTGATGTTCTGGGGAATATAAATGTCAGG
CTCCCTTATACACAGCCAGTCTGCAGGTCGACCATAGTGACTGGATATGTTGTGTTTTACAGTATTATGT
AGTCTGTTTTTTATGCAAAATCTAATTTAATATATTGATATTTATATCATTTTACGTTTCTCGTTCAGCT
TTCTTGTACAAAGTGGTTGATAACAGCATGGTGAGCAAGGGCGAGGAGCTGTTCACCGGGGTGGTGCCCA
TCCTGGTCGAGCTGGACGGCGACGTAAACGGCCACAAGTTCAGCGTGTCCGGCGAGGGCGAGGGCGATGC
CACCTACGGCAAGCTGACCCTGAAGTTCATCTGCACCACCGGCAAGCTGCCCGTGCCCTGGCCCACCCTC
GTGACCACCTTCGGCTACGGCCTGCAGTGCTTCGCCCGCTACCCCGACCACATGAAGCAGCACGACTTCT
TCAAGTCCGCCATGCCCGAAGGCTACGTCCAGGAGCGCACCATCTTCTTCAAGGACGACGGCAACTACAA
GACCCGCGCCGAGGTGAAGTTCGAGGGCGACACCCTGGTGAACCGCATCGAGCTGAAGGGCATCGACTTC
AAGGAGGACGGCAACATCCTGGGGCACAAGCTGGAGTACAACTACAACAGCCACAACGTCTATATCATGG
CCGACAAGCAGAAGAACGGCATCAAGGTGAACTTCAAGATCCGCCACAACATCGAGGACGGCAGCGTGCA
GCTCGCCGACCACTACCAGCAGAACACCCCCATCGGCGACGGCCCCGTGCTGCTGCCCGACAACCACTAC
CTGAGCTACCAGTCCGCCCTGAGCAAAGACCCCAACGAGAAGCGCGATCACATGGTCCTGCTGGAGTTCG
TGACCGCCGCCGGGATCACTCTCG
